>Addgene plasmid #196870 | pBactin-Tubg1-mEGFP | addgene full sequence | sequence record 391840 | Addgene Partial NGS Result
CCCCCCCTCCCCACCCCCAATTTTGTATTTATTTATTTTTTAATTATTTTGTGCAGCGATGGGGGCGGGG
GGGGGGGGGGCGCGCGCCAGGCGGGGCGGGGCGGGGCGAGGGGCGGGGCGGGGCGAGGCGGAGAGGTGCG
GCGGCAGCCAATCAGAGCGGCGCGCTCCGAAAGTTTCCTTTTATGGCGAGGCGGCGGCGGCGGCGGCCCT
ATAAAAAGCGAAGCGCGCGGCGGGCGGGAGTCGCTGCGCGCTGCCTTCGCCCCGTGCCCCGCTCCGCCGC
CGCCTCGCGCCGCCCGCCCCGGCTCTGACTGACCGCGTTACTCCCACAGGTGAGCGGGCGGGACGGCCCT
TCTCCTCCGGGCTGTAATTAGCGCTTGGTTTAATGACGGCTCGTTTCTTTTCTGTGGCTGCGTGAAAGCC
TTAAAGGGCTCCGGGAGGGCCCTTTGTGCGGGGGGGAGCGGCTCGGGGGGTGCGTGCGTGTGTGTGTGCG
TGGGGAGCGCCGCGTGCGGCTCCGCGCTGCCCGGCGGCTGTGAGCGCTGCGGGCGCGGCGCGGGGCTTTG
TGCGCTCCGCAGTGTGCGCGAGGGGAGCGCGGCCGGGGGCGGTGCCCCGCGGTGCGGGGGGGGCTGCGAG
GGGAACAAAGGCTGCGTGCGGGGTGTGTGCGKGGGGGGGTGAGCAGGGGGTGTGGGCGCGGCGGTCGGGC
TGTAACCCCCCCCTGCACCCCCCTCCCCGAGTTGCTGAGCACGGCCCGGCTTCGGGTGCGGGGCTCCGTG
CGGGGCGTGGCGCGGGGCTCGCCGTGCCGGGCGGGGGGTGGCGGCAGGTGGGGGTGCCGGGCGGGGCGGG
GCCGCCTCGGGCCGGGGAGGGCTCGGGGGAGGGGCGCGGCGGCCCCCGGAGCGCCGGCGGCTGTCGAGGC
GCGGCGAGCCGCAGCCATTGCCTTTTATGGTAATCGTGCGAGAGGGCGCAGGGACTTCCTTTGTCCCAAA
TCTGTGCGGAGCCGAAATCTGGGAGGCGCCGCCGCACCCCCTCTAGCGGGCGCGGGGCGAAGCGGTGCGG
CGCCGGCAGGAAGGAAATGGGCGGGGAGGGCCTTCGTGCGTCGCCGCGCCGCCGTCCCCTTCTCCATCTC
CAGCCTCGGGGCTGTCCGCAGGGGGACGGCTGCCTTCGGGGGGGACGGGGCAGGGCGGGGTTCGGCTTCT
GGCGTGTGACCGGCGGGGTTTATATCTTCCCTTCTCTGTTCCTCCGCAGCCCCCAAGCTAGCCTCGAGAA
TTCTGCCTGAGGAGCGATGCCGAGAGAAATCATCACCCTACAGTTGGGCCAGTGCGGCAATCAGATTGGG
TTCGAGTTCTGGAAACAGCTATGTGCCGAGCATGGCATCAGTCCCGAGGGCATCGTAGAAGAGTTCGCCA
CGGAGGGCACTGACCGAAAGGACGTCTTTTTCTACCAGGCAGATGATGAGCACTACATCCCCCGGGCTGT
GCTGCTGGACCTGGAGCCCCGGGTGATCCATTCCATCCTAAACTCCTCCTATGCTAAGCTCTACAACCCA
GAGAACATCTACCTGTCGGAGCATGGCGGAGGAGCTGGCAACAACTGGGCCAGCGGATTCTCCCAGGGAG
AAAAAATCCACGAGGACATTTTTGACATCATAGATCGGGAGGCAGATGGCAGTGACAGTCTAGAGGGATT
TGTACTGTGTCATTCCATTGCTGGGGGGACAGGCTCTGGCTTGGGCTCCTACCTCCTGGAACGGCTAAAT
GACAGGTACCCCAAAAAACTAGTGCAGACATACTCTGTGTTCCCCAACCAGGATGAGATGAGTGACGTGG
TGGTCCAACCCTACAACTCCCTCCTCACACTAAAGAGGCTGACCCAGAACGCGGACTGTGTGGTGGTGCT
GGACAACACGGCCCTGAACCTGATAGCCACAGACCGCCTACACATCCAGAACCCATCCTTCTCCCAGATC
AACCAGCTGGTGTCCACCATCATGTCAGCCAGCACCACCACCCTGCGCTACCCTGGATACATGAACAATG
ACCTCATCGGCCTCATCGCCTCGCTCATTCCCACCCCTCGGCTCCACTTTCTCATGACTGGCTATACCCC
CCTCACCACGGACCAGTCAGTGGCCAGTGTGAGGAAGACAACAGTCCTGGATGTCATGAGGCGCCTGCTA
CAGCCCAAGAATGTGATGGTGTCCACAGGCCGGGATCGTCAGACCAACCACTGCTACATCGCCATCCTCA
ACATCATCCAGGGAGAGGTGGACCCCACCCAGGTCCACAAGAGCCTGCAGAGGATCCGGGAAAGGAAACT
GGCCAACTTCATCCCCTGGGGCCCAGCCAGCATCCAGGTGGCCCTGTCAAGGAAGTCTCCCTACCTACCC
TCAGCCCACCGGGTCAGCGGGCTCATGATGGCCAACCACACCAGTATCTCCTCGCTCTTCGAACGGACCT
GTCGCCAGTTTGACAAGCTGCGGAAACGGGAGGCCTTCATGGAGCAGTTCCGCAAGGAGGACATCTTCAA
GGACAATTTTGACGAGATGGACACCTCCAGGGAGATTGTGCAGCAGCTGATTGACGAGTACCACGCGGCC
ACACGGCCAGACTATATCTCCTGGGGCACCCAGGAGCAGGTCGACGGCAGCAAGCTTGGTGGAGGCAGCG
CATCAGGCGGAAGCGGAAGCAGATCTATGGTGAGCAAGGGCGAGGAGCTGTTCACCGGGGTGGTGCCCAT
CCTGGTCGAGCTGGACGGCGACGTAAACGGCCACAAGTTCAGCGTGTCCGGCGAGGGCGAGGGCGATGCC
ACCTACGGCAAGCTGACCCTGAAGTTCATCTGCACCACCGGCAAGCTGCCCGTGCCCTGGCCCACCCTCG
TGACCACCCTGACCTACGGCGTGCAGTGCTTCAGCCGCTACCCCGACCACATGAAGCAGCACGACTTCTT
CAAGTCCGCCATGCCCGAAGGCTACGTCCAGGAGCGCACCATCTTCTTCAAGGACGACGGCAACTACAAG
ACCCGCGCCGAGGTGAAGTTCGAGGGCGACACCCTGGTGAACCGCATCGAGCTGAAGGGCATCGACTTCA
AGGAGGACGGCAACATCCTGGGGCACAAGCTGGAGTACAACTACAACAGCCACAACGTCTATATCATGGC
CGACAAGCAGAAGAACGGCATCAAGGTGAACTTCAAGATCCGCCACAACATCGAGGACGGCAGCGTGCAG
CTCGCCGACCACTACCAGCAGAACACCCCCATCGGCGACGGCCCCGTGCTGCTGCCCGACAACCACTACC
TGAGCACCCAGTCCAAGCTGAGCAAAGACCCCAACGAGAAGCGCGATCACATGGTCCTGCTGGAGTTCGT
GACCGCCGCCGGGATCACTCTCGGCATGGACGAGCTGTACAAGTAAGCGGCCGCCATATGCATCCTAGGC
CTATTAATATTCCGGAGTATACGTAGCCGGCTAACGTTAACAACCGGTACCTCTAGATAAGTAATGATCA
TAATCAGCCATATCACATCTGTAGAGGTTTTACTTGCTTTAAAAAACCTCCCACACCTCCCCCTGAACCT
GAAACATAAAATGAATGCAATTGTTGTTGTTAACTTGTTTATTGCAGCTTATAATGGTTACAAATAAAGC
AATAGCATCACAAATTTCACAAATAAAGCATTTTTTTCACTGCATTCTAGTTGTGGTTTGTCCAAACTCA
TCAATGTATCTTATCATGTCTGGATCAATTCGTAATCATGTCATAGCTGTTTCCTGTGTGAAATTGTTAT
CCGCTCACAATTCCACACAACATACGAGCCGGAAGCATAAAGTGTAAAGCCTGGGGTGCCTAATGAGTGA
GCTAACTCACATTAATTGCGTTGCGCTCACTGCCCGCTTTCCAGTCGGGAAACCTGTCGTGCCAGCTGCA
TTAATGAATCGGCCAACGCGCGGGGAGAGGCGGTTTGCGTATTGGGCGCTCTTCCGCTTCCTCGCTCACT
GACTCGCTGCGCTCGGTCGTTCGGCTGCGGCGAGCGGTATCAGCTCACTCAAAGGCGGTAATACGGTTAT
CCACAGAATCAGGGGATAACGCAGGAAAGAACATGTGAGCAAAAGGCCAGCAAAAGGCCAGGAACCGTAA
AAAGGCCGCGTTGCTGGCGTTTTTCCATAGGCTCCGCCCCCCTGACGAGCATCACAAAAATCGACGCTCA
AGTCAGAGGTGGCGAAACCCGACAGGACTATAAAGATACCAGGCGTTTCCCCCTGGAAGCTCCCTCGTGC
GCTCTCCTGTTCCGACCCTGCCGCTTACCGGATACCTGTCCGCCTTTCTCCCTTCGGGAAGCGTGGCGCT
TTCTCATAGCTCACGCTGTAGGTATCTCAGTTCGGTGTAGGTCGTTCGCTCCAAGCTGGGCTGTGTGCAC
GAACCCCCCGTTCAGCCCGACCGCTGCGCCTTATCCGGTAACTATCGTCTTGAGTCCAACCCGGTAAGAC
ACGACTTATCGCCACTGGCAGCAGCCACTGGTAACAGGATTAGCAGAGCGAGGTATGTAGGCGGTGCTAC
AGAGTTCTTGAAGTGGTGGCCTAACTACGGCTACACTAGAAGAACAGTATTTGGTATCTGCGCTCTGCTG
AAGCCAGTTACCTTCGGAAAAAGAGTTGGTAGCTCTTGATCCGGCAAACAAACCACCGCTGGTAGCGGTG
GTTTTTTTGTTTGCAAGCAGCAGATTACGCGCAGAAAAAAAGGATCTCAAGAAGATCCTTTGATCTTTTC
TACGGGGTCTGACGCTCAGTGGAACGAAAACTCACGTTAAGGGATTTTGGTCATGAGATTATCAAAAAGG
ATCTTCACCTAGATCCTTTTAAATTAAAAATGAAGTTTTAAATCAATCTAAAGTATATATGAGTAAACTT
GGTCTGACAGTTACCAATGCTTAATCAGTGAGGCACCTATCTCAGCGATCTGTCTATTTCGTTCATCCAT
AGTTGCCTGACTCCCCGTCGTGTAGATAACTACGATACGGGAGGGCTTACCATCTGGCCCCAGTGCTGCA
ATGATACCGCGAGACCCACGCTCACCGGCTCCAGATTTATCAGCAATAAACCAGCCAGCCGGAAGGGCCG
AGCGCAGAAGTGGTCCTGCAACTTTATCCGCCTCCATCCAGTCTATTAATTGTTGCCGGGAAGCTAGAGT
AAGTAGTTCGCCAGTTAATAGTTTGCGCAACGTTGTTGCCATTGCTACAGGCATCGTGGTGTCACGCTCG
TCGTTTGGTATGGCTTCATTCAGCTCCGGTTCCCAACGATCAAGGCGAGTTACATGATCCCCCATGTTGT
GCAAAAAAGCGGTTAGCTCCTTCGGTCCTCCGATCGTTGTCAGAAGTAAGTTGGCCGCAGTGTTATCACT
CATGGTTATGGCAGCACTGCATAATTCTCTTACTGTCATGCCATCCGTAAGATGCTTTTCTGTGACTGGT
GAGTACTCAACCAAGTCATTCTGAGAATAGTGTATGCGGCGACCGAGTTGCTCTTGCCCGGCGTCAATAC
GGGATAATACCGCGCCACATAGCAGAACTTTAAAAGTGCTCATCATTGGAAAACGTTCTTCGGGGCGAAA
ACTCTCAAGGATCTTACCGCTGTTGAGATCCAGTTCGATGTAACCCACTCGTGCACCCAACTGATCTTCA
GCATCTTTTACTTTCACCAGCGTTTCTGGGTGAGCAAAAACAGGAAGGCAAAATGCCGCAAAAAAGGGAA
TAAGGGCGACACGGAAATGTTGAATACTCATACTCTTCCTTTTTCAATATTATTGAAGCATTTATCAGGG
TTATTGTCTCATGAGCGGATACATATTTGAATGTATTTAGAAAAATAAACAAATAGGGGTTCCGCGCACA
TTTCCCCGAAAAGTGCCACCTGACGTCTAAGAAACCATTATTATCATGACATTAACCTATAAAAATAGGC
GTATCACGAGGCCCTTTCGTCTCGCGCGTTTCGGTGATGACGGTGAAAACCTCTGACACATGCAGCTCCC
GGAGACGGTCACAGCTTGTCTGTAAGCGGATGCCGGGAGCAGACAAGCCCGTCAGGGCGCGTCAGCGGGT
GTTGGCGGGTGTCGGGGCTGGCTTAACTATGCGGCATCAGAGCAGATTGTACTGAGAGTGCACCATATGC
GGTGTGAAATACCGCACAGATGCGTAAGGAGAAAATACCGCATCAGGCGCCATTCGCCATTCAGGCTGCG
CAACTGTTGGGAAGGGCGATCGGTGCGGGCCTCTTCGCTATTACGCCAGCTGGCGAAAGGGGGATGTGCT
GCAAGGCGATTAAGTTGGGTAACGCCAGGGTTTTCCCAGTCACGACGTTGTAAAACGACGGCCAGTGCCA
AGTTGGGATCTTTGCATTGGCCCACGGCTCTCAGGATGGGGATGCTCCCCTTCAGCACCCGGTTCCCCTT
GGAAACTGATGGTCCTGGCTCTGTGGCATGGCAGTGGCACTGTGAGGAGCCCCCTACCAGCAGCACACAG
TGGGGTTGGCACTGCCACGCTCCGGATGCCGCGCTCTGATCCAACCCCATAATCAAGGGAACCCGAATTG
CCCCATCATTGCCCCCACCACCCCCATCCTGCCGGGCCCTCACACCCCACGCTGCCTTCTGGTGACATTC
CCCAGCCCAAACCCACGGCTTCATGGCTACCGCGGGGCATTTCCCATTGCCGCCCCATTATCAGCTCTGC
ACACCTCCCGCTGTACCCATGCCTCGTGGCTGCCCTTCTTTGACGTATAATCTTCTAATTAATACCCGGC
CTTGTCAAAGTGGAGCACAAACGTTAATTAATTCCCCAGCAGGCAGGTAATTAACAGTGTGACTCCCTTT
TTGCTGCGAGTGGGGCTGATACAGAGAGATGTGGCACTATGGAGCCCACGGGGTCCTGGCACTGGGTGCC
CACGGAGGTCCCCATGTGCTGCAGTGTCACCGCCTCCGAGGAGACAGTATTGTCCCTGCGGTGTCCCTGC
AGCTCAGCTCTGTCCACAGGGCCACCTCCAGTTTGGAGGGGACACAATGCAGCCCCGATGCAACCCATCC
TCGCAGCATCCCAGGGACAAAGACCCCACTGCAAGACCGCACACAGGGCTGGGTCCCGCTCCCCTAATAT
CTACAGTGCTTCTTGCATGGCCCCTTAATCAATGCAGTTAATCAGCATGCGCTCATGCACCGCTCTGGAG
CTGCAAAGCCCCTCGCAGCGCTGCTCACCAACACCGCGCACCGCCCCGGCCCAGCCTGCAGCACGCGCTG
CAAACAGGAAAGAAACAAAATATTGCCCAAATGTAGGCAAAGGCATTCGGCTGCCTTGACCTCCGCCGGG
CCGGGCCCTGCCTGACTCAGCTCCTTACTCAGCGCTCGCTTCCTCCCTCCGGCTGCCACCGCCGCAGCGC
ACACCCTGACAAAGAGTGGCCCTTAACGGGCTCTGAGGTGCACCCAGCAGTGCACTCAGCAGTCCAAGGG
CCGGCCTGGAGGTTTGCACCGCTACGTGCTGACATTAGCATTGAACTTGGCCCTGGGTAGTGCTGCAGGC
CGGGCGGGGTGGGTGTAGAGAGTGCAGCGCGCGTTGCACCCGGTGCCCCTTCCCCTCCCTTGCATCCCAG
CAGGCTGCACCCCAGCACCAGGCCCGTGCATGCATGCTCCTGGTGTTATTGCAGCCTGGTGCATGCATGC
GTCTTGATGGTGCAGCGCTGTGCATGCATCCTCCTTGGTGTGTAGCAGTCTAGTGCATGCATACCCCTCG
GTGTTATTGCTGCTCTGTGCACGCACGCTCATTGTATCACTTCATCCCAGTGCATGCACTCACACTGGAG
CGATTGCTGCTCGGTGCACGCACACTCATTGTATCACTGCAGCTCAGTGGCTGCACGCACACCGGTGTTA
TTGCTGCTCGGTGCGTGCATGCACATCAGTGTCGCTGCAGCTCAGTGCATGCACGCTCATTGCCCATCGC
TATCCCTGCCTCTCCTGCTGGCGCTCCCCGGGAGGTGACTTCAAGGGGACCGCAGGACCACCTCGGGGGT
GGGGGGAGGGCTGCACACGCGGACCCCGCTCCCCCTCCCCAACAAAGCACTGTGGAATCAAAAAGGGGGG
AGGGGGGATGGAGGGGCGCGTCACACCCCCGCCCCACACCCTCACCTCGAGGTGAGCCCCACGTTCTGCT
TCACTCTCCCCATCTC
Features (pLannotate 1.2.2; 16 found; start..end, strand, type, name):
    237..1206    +  intron         chimeric intron: chimera between introns from chicken β-actin and rabbit β-globin
   1277..2629    +  CDS            Tubg1: TBG1_MOUSE - Also known as Tubg. Experimental evidence at protein level: Swiss-Prot protein existence level 1. Tubulin is the major constituent of microtubules. The gamma chain is found at microtubule organizing centers (MTOC) such as the spindle poles or the centrosome. Pericentriolar matrix component that regulates alpha/beta chain minus-end nucleation, centrosome duplication and spindle formation (By similarity). From Mus musculus (Mouse).
   2687..3406    +  CDS            mEGFP: enhanced GFP with monomerizing A206K mutation (Zacharias et al., 2002) mammalian codon-optimized
   3494..3579    +  CDS            large T antigen (fragment): large T antigen from SV40 (simian virus 40)
   3602..3736    +  polyA_signal   SV40 poly(A) signal: SV40 polyadenylation signal
   3774..3790    -  protein_bind   lac operator: The lac repressor binds to the lac operator to inhibit transcription in E. coli. This inhibition can be relieved by adding lactose or isopropyl-β-D-thiogalactopyranoside (IPTG). lac repressor encoded by lacI
   3798..3828    -  promoter       lac promoter: promoter for the E. coli lac operon
   3843..3864    -  protein_bind   CAP binding site: CAP binding activates transcription in the presence of cAMP. E. coli catabolite activator protein
   3877..3969    -  CDS            lacI (fragment): lac repressor; lacI; The lac repressor binds to the lac operator to inhibit transcription in E. coli. This inhibition can be relieved by adding lactose or isopropyl-β-D-thiogalactopyranoside (IPTG).
   4152..4740    -  rep_origin     ori: high-copy-number ColE1/pMB1/pBR322/pUC origin of replication
   4911..5771    -  CDS            AmpR: β-lactamase; bla; confers resistance to ampicillin, carbenicillin, and related antibiotics
   5772..5876    -  promoter       AmpR promoter: bla
   5971..6006    +  CDS            rop (fragment): Rop protein, which maintains plasmids at low copy number; rop
   6108..6207    +  misc_feature   bom (fragment): basis of mobility region from pBR322
   6213..6367    -  CDS            lacZα (fragment): LacZα fragment of β-galactosidase; lacZ fragment
   8167..236     +  promoter       chicken β-actin promoter (across the origin): No description available
