[The description below was written by a language model from this plasmid's Addgene catalogue record and pLannotate feature annotations shown in this document.]
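Description:
pBactin-Tubg1-mEGFP is a mammalian expression plasmid built on the pBeta-actin backbone and carrying mouse gamma-tubulin (Tubg1) fused to monomeric enhanced GFP. It is propagated in E. coli through a high-copy ColE1/pUC-type origin of replication and selected with ampicillin via the β-lactamase (AmpR) gene and its own promoter. The annotated sequence also contains bacterial backbone remnants, including lac promoter/operator elements and fragments of lacI, lacZα, rop and the pBR322 bom region, which play no evident role in the mammalian expression cassette. No mammalian selection marker is annotated or recorded, so the plasmid appears suited to transient expression rather than drug-selected stable lines.

The expression unit is driven by the chicken β-actin promoter, which spans the numbering origin of the circular sequence. It is followed by an intron that the catalogue lists as the chicken β-actin intron and the feature table annotates as a chimeric chicken β-actin/rabbit β-globin intron. Such an intron generally improves transcript processing and expression in mammalian cells. Downstream lies the Tubg1 coding sequence, then, after a short intervening stretch, mEGFP, placing the fluorescent tag at the C-terminus of gamma-tubulin. This mEGFP is a mammalian codon-optimized EGFP with the A206K mutation that reduces dimerization, which helps limit tag-driven clustering artefacts. The insert was cloned between NheI and NotI sites, both retained, and transcription ends at an SV40 polyadenylation signal preceded by a small SV40 large T antigen fragment.

Gamma-tubulin localizes to microtubule organizing centers such as the centrosome and spindle poles, where it supports microtubule minus-end nucleation. The fusion therefore serves as a fluorescent marker for these structures. The associated study concerns centrosomal microtubule nucleation and the radial migration of projection neurons in the developing brain.
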