Addgene plasmid #196870: pBactin-Tubg1-mEGFP
Purpose: Expression of the gamma-tubulin fused to enhanced (E)-GFP
Depositing lab: Frank Bradke. Publication: Centrosomal microtubule nucleation regulates radial migration of projection neurons independently of polarization in the developing brain. Vinopal S, Dupraz S, Alfadil E, Pietralla T, Bendre S, Stiess M, Falk S, Camargo Ortega G, Maghelli N, Tolic IM, Smejkal J, Gotz M, Bradke F. Neuron. 2023 Apr 19;111(8):1241-1263.e16. doi: 10.1016/j.neuron.2023.01.020. Epub 2023 Feb 15. PubMed 36796357.
Backbone
  Vector backbone: pBeta-actin
  Backbone size w/o insert (bp): 6040
  Vector type: Mammalian Expression
Growth in bacteria
  Bacterial resistance: Ampicillin, 100 μg/mL
  Growth temperature: 37°C
  Growth strain: DH5alpha
  Copy number: High Copy
Gene/Insert
  Gene/Insert name: Tubg1-mEGFP
  Species: M. musculus (mouse)
  Insert size (bp): 2166
  Entrez Gene: Tubg1 (a.k.a. 1500010O08Rik, GCP-1, Tubg)
  Promoter: Chicken bactin (plus Chicken bactin intron)
  Cloning method: Restriction Enzyme; 5′ cloning site NheI (not destroyed); 3′ cloning site NotI (not destroyed)
  Sequencing primers: 5′ pCAG forward (5'-GCAACGTGCTGGTTATTGTG-3'); 3′ SV40pA-R (5'-GAAATTTGTGATGCTATTGC-3')
Resource information
  A portion of this plasmid was derived from a plasmid made by: pBeta-actin [Kapitein et al. , 2010]
Terms and licenses: Academic/Nonprofit Terms; Industry Terms: Not Available to Industry
How to cite: pBactin-Tubg1-mEGFP was a gift from Frank Bradke (Addgene plasmid # 196870 ; http://n2t.net/addgene:196870 ; RRID:Addgene_196870)
